Addgene plasmid #121951: BPK2014-AmCas12b
Purpose: E. coli expression, protein purification
Depositing lab: Wei Li. Depositing organization: Institute of Zoology, Chinese Academy of Sciences. Publication: Repurposing CRISPR-Cas12b for mammalian genome engineering. Teng F, Cui T, Feng G, Guo L, Xu K, Gao Q, Li T, Li J, Zhou Q, Li W. Cell Discov. 2018 Nov 27;4:63. doi: 10.1038/s41421-018-0069-3. eCollection 2018. PubMed 30510770.
Backbone
  Vector backbone: BPK2014-ccdB
  Vector type: Bacterial Expression
Growth in bacteria
  Bacterial resistance: Chloramphenicol, 25 μg/mL
  Growth temperature: 37°C
  Growth strain: DH5alpha
  Copy number: Low Copy
Gene/Insert
  Gene/Insert name: AmCas12b (alt name: AmC2c1)
  Species: Synthetic
  Tag / fusion protein: 10xHis tag (C terminal on insert)
  Cloning method: Restriction Enzyme; 5′ cloning site Unknown (unknown if destroyed)
Terms and licenses: Academic/Nonprofit Terms; Industry Terms: Not Available to Industry
How to cite: BPK2014-AmCas12b was a gift from Wei Li (Addgene plasmid # 121951 ; http://n2t.net/addgene:121951 ; RRID:Addgene_121951)
