[The description below was written by a language model from this plasmid's Addgene catalogue record and pLannotate feature annotations shown in this document.]
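Description:
BPK2014-AmCas12b is a bacterial expression plasmid built on the BPK2014-ccdB backbone for producing the CRISPR effector AmCas12b (also called AmC2c1) in E. coli and purifying the protein. It replicates from a p15A origin, consistent with its low-copy listing and compatible with ColE1-type plasmids in the same cell, and is selected with chloramphenicol through a cat gene driven by its own promoter. Short fragments of a tetracycline resistance gene, an IS1 element and an RSF origin are also annotated. These look like non-functional remnants of pACYC-type ancestry rather than working parts.

The expression cassette is a standard inducible T7 arrangement. A T7 promoter is followed directly by a lac operator and the phage T7 gene 10 ribosome binding site, and these drive a synthetic open reading frame of roughly 3.4 kb. The plasmid also carries lacI under its own promoter, so the repressor holds transcription off until IPTG or lactose is added in a host that supplies T7 RNA polymerase. The automated annotation matched the coding sequence to the Cas12b entry from Alicyclobacillus acidoterrestris. That is a homology-based label, and the catalogue identifies the insert as the AmCas12b orthologue without naming its source organism.

The record lists a C-terminal 10xHis tag for affinity purification, though the tag is not annotated separately in the feature table. A second T7 promoter lies downstream of the coding sequence, just ahead of the T7 terminator, and the record does not state its purpose. The associated work concerns adapting Cas12b nucleases for mammalian genome engineering, where purified protein of this kind would serve in vitro characterisation.
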