Features (pLannotate 1.2.2; 16 found; start..end, strand, type, name):
     27..45      +  promoter       T7 promoter: promoter for bacteriophage T7 RNA polymerase
     46..70      +  protein_bind   lac operator: The lac repressor binds to the lac operator to inhibit transcription in E. coli. This inhibition can be relieved by adding lactose or isopropyl-β-D-thiogalactopyranoside (IPTG). lac repressor encoded by lacI
     85..107     +  RBS            RBS: efficient ribosome binding site from bacteriophage T7 gene 10 (Olins and Rangwala, 1989)
    153..3527    +  CDS            cas12b: CS12B_ALIAG - Also known as c2c1 From Alicyclobacillus acidoterrestris (strain ATCC 49025 / DSM 3922 / CIP 106132 / NCIMB 13137 / GD3B).
   3686..3704    +  promoter       T7 promoter: promoter for bacteriophage T7 RNA polymerase
   3726..3773    +  terminator     T7 terminator: transcription terminator for bacteriophage T7 RNA polymerase
   3997..4653    -  CDS            cat: CAT_ECOLX - Experimental evidence at protein level: Swiss-Prot protein existence level 1. This enzyme is an effector of chloramphenicol resistance in bacteria. From Escherichia coli. This protein is used as a marker in many commonly used cloning vectors, such as pACYC184.
   4654..4756    -  promoter       cat promoter: promoter of the E. coli cat gene encoding chloramphenicol acetyltransferase
   4877..5020    +  mobile_element IS1 (fragment): prokaryotic transposable element IS1
   5139..5194    -  rep_origin     RSF ori (fragment): Plasmids containing the RSF 1030 origin of replication can be propagated in E. coli cells that contain additional plasmids with compatible origins.
   5282..5826    -  rep_origin     p15A ori: Plasmids containing the medium-copy-number p15A origin of replication can be propagated in E. coli cells that contain a second plasmid with the ColE1 origin.
   5938..6002    -  CDS            TcR (fragment): tetracycline efflux protein; tet; confers resistance to tetracycline
   6017..6038    -  protein_bind   CAP binding site: CAP binding activates transcription in the presence of cAMP. E. coli catabolite activator protein
   6051..7133    -  CDS            lacI: lac repressor; lacI; The lac repressor binds to the lac operator to inhibit transcription in E. coli. This inhibition can be relieved by adding lactose or isopropyl-β-D-thiogalactopyranoside (IPTG).
   7134..7211    -  promoter       lacI promoter: lacI
   7219..24      -  CDS            TcR (fragment) (across the origin): tetracycline efflux protein; tet; confers resistance to tetracycline
>Addgene plasmid #121951 | BPK2014-AmCas12b | depositor full sequence | sequence record 232173 | BPK2014-AmCas12b sequence 7230 bps
CTTATGCGACTCCTGCATTAGGAAATTAATACGACTCACTATAGGGGAATTGTGAGCGGATAACAATTCC
CCTGTAGAAATAATTTTGTTTAACTTTAATAAGGAGATATCATATGCCCAAGAAGAAGAGGAAGGTTCCC
GGGATGAACGTGGCCGTGAAGAGCATCAAGGTGAAGCTGATGCTGGGCCACCTGCCCGAGATCCGCGAGG
GCCTGTGGCACCTGCACGAGGCCGTGAACCTGGGCGTGCGCTACTACACCGAGTGGCTGGCCCTGCTGCG
CCAGGGCAACCTGTACCGCCGCGGCAAGGACGGCGCCCAGGAGTGCTACATGACCGCCGAGCAGTGCCGC
CAGGAGCTGCTGGTGCGCCTGCGCGACCGCCAGAAGCGCAACGGCCACACCGGCGACCCCGGCACCGACG
AGGAGCTGCTGGGCGTGGCCCGCCGCCTGTACGAGCTGCTGGTGCCCCAGAGCGTGGGCAAGAAGGGCCA
GGCCCAGATGCTGGCCAGCGGCTTCCTGAGCCCCCTGGCCGACCCCAAGAGCGAGGGCGGCAAGGGCACC
AGCAAGAGCGGCCGCAAGCCCGCCTGGATGGGCATGAAGGAGGCCGGCGACAGCCGCTGGGTGGAGGCCA
AGGCCCGCTACGAGGCCAACAAGGCCAAGGACCCCACCAAGCAGGTGATCGCCAGCCTGGAGATGTACGG
CCTGCGCCCCCTGTTCGACGTGTTCACCGAGACCTACAAGACCATCCGCTGGATGCCCCTGGGCAAGCAC
CAGGGCGTGCGCGCCTGGGACCGCGACATGTTCCAGCAGAGCCTGGAGCGCCTGATGAGCTGGGAGAGCT
GGAACGAGCGCGTGGGCGCCGAGTTCGCCCGCCTGGTGGACCGCCGCGACCGCTTCCGCGAGAAGCACTT
CACCGGCCAGGAGCACCTGGTGGCCCTGGCCCAGCGCCTGGAGCAGGAGATGAAGGAGGCCAGCCCCGGC
TTCGAGAGCAAGAGCAGCCAGGCCCACCGCATCACCAAGCGCGCCCTGCGCGGCGCCGACGGCATCATCG
ACGACTGGCTGAAGCTGAGCGAGGGCGAGCCCGTGGACCGCTTCGACGAGATCCTGCGCAAGCGCCAGGC
CCAGAACCCCCGCCGCTTCGGCAGCCACGACCTGTTCCTGAAGCTGGCCGAGCCCGTGTTCCAGCCCCTG
TGGCGCGAGGACCCCAGCTTCCTGAGCCGCTGGGCCAGCTACAACGAGGTGCTGAACAAGCTGGAGGACG
CCAAGCAGTTCGCCACCTTCACCCTGCCCAGCCCCTGCAGCAACCCCGTGTGGGCCCGCTTCGAGAACGC
CGAGGGCACCAACATCTTCAAGTACGACTTCCTGTTCGACCACTTCGGCAAGGGCCGCCACGGCGTGCGC
TTCCAGCGCATGATCGTGATGCGCGACGGCGTGCCCACCGAGGTGGAGGGCATCGTGGTGCCCATCGCCC
CCAGCCGCCAGCTGGACGCCCTGGCCCCCAACGACGCCGCCAGCCCCATCGACGTGTTCGTGGGCGACCC
CGCCGCCCCCGGCGCCTTCCGCGGCCAGTTCGGCGGCGCCAAGATCCAGTACCGCCGCAGCGCCCTGGTG
CGCAAGGGCCGCCGCGAGGAGAAGGCCTACCTGTGCGGCTTCCGCCTGCCCAGCCAGCGCCGCACCGGCA
CCCCCGCCGACGACGCCGGCGAGGTGTTCCTGAACCTGAGCCTGCGCGTGGAGAGCCAGAGCGAGCAGGC
CGGCCGCCGCAACCCCCCCTACGCCGCCGTGTTCCACATCAGCGACCAGACCCGCCGCGTGATCGTGCGC
TACGGCGAGATCGAGCGCTACCTGGCCGAGCACCCCGACACCGGCATCCCCGGCAGCCGCGGCCTGACCA
GCGGCCTGCGCGTGATGAGCGTGGACCTGGGCCTGCGCACCAGCGCCGCCATCAGCGTGTTCCGCGTGGC
CCACCGCGACGAGCTGACCCCCGACGCCCACGGCCGCCAGCCCTTCTTCTTCCCCATCCACGGCATGGAC
CACCTGGTGGCCCTGCACGAGCGCAGCCACCTGATCCGCCTGCCCGGCGAGACCGAGAGCAAGAAGGTGC
GCAGCATCCGCGAGCAGCGCCTGGACCGCCTGAACCGCCTGCGCAGCCAGATGGCCAGCCTGCGCCTGCT
GGTGCGCACCGGCGTGCTGGACGAGCAGAAGCGCGACCGCAACTGGGAGCGCCTGCAGAGCAGCATGGAG
CGCGGCGGCGAGCGCATGCCCAGCGACTGGTGGGACCTGTTCCAGGCCCAGGTGCGCTACCTGGCCCAGC
ACCGCGACGCCAGCGGCGAGGCCTGGGGCCGCATGGTGCAGGCCGCCGTGCGCACCCTGTGGCGCCAGCT
GGCCAAGCAGGTGCGCGACTGGCGCAAGGAGGTGCGCCGCAACGCCGACAAGGTGAAGATCCGCGGCATC
GCCCGCGACGTGCCCGGCGGCCACAGCCTGGCCCAGCTGGACTACCTGGAGCGCCAGTACCGCTTCCTGC
GCAGCTGGAGCGCCTTCAGCGTGCAGGCCGGCCAGGTGGTGCGCGCCGAGCGCGACAGCCGCTTCGCCGT
GGCCCTGCGCGAGCACATCGACAACGGCAAGAAGGACCGCCTGAAGAAGCTGGCCGACCGCATCCTGATG
GAGGCCCTGGGCTACGTGTACGTGACCGACGGCCGCCGCGCCGGCCAGTGGCAGGCCGTGTACCCCCCCT
GCCAGCTGGTGCTGCTGGAGGAGCTGAGCGAGTACCGCTTCAGCAACGACCGCCCCCCCAGCGAGAACAG
CCAGCTGATGGTGTGGAGCCACCGCGGCGTGCTGGAGGAGCTGATCCACCAGGCCCAGGTGCACGACGTG
CTGGTGGGCACCATCCCCGCCGCCTTCAGCAGCCGCTTCGACGCCCGCACCGGCGCCCCCGGCATCCGCT
GCCGCCGCGTGCCCAGCATCCCCCTGAAGGACGCCCCCAGCATCCCCATCTGGCTGAGCCACTACCTGAA
GCAGACCGAGCGCGACGCCGCCGCCCTGCGCCCCGGCGAGCTGATCCCCACCGGCGACGGCGAGTTCCTG
GTGACCCCCGCCGGCCGCGGCGCCAGCGGCGTGCGCGTGGTGCACGCCGACATCAACGCCGCCCACAACC
TGCAGCGCCGCCTGTGGGAGAACTTCGACCTGAGCGACATCCGCGTGCGCTGCGACCGCCGCGAGGGCAA
GGACGGCACCGTGGTGCTGATCCCCCGCCTGACCAACCAGCGCGTGAAGGAGCGCTACAGCGGCGTGATC
TTCACCAGCGAGGACGGCGTGAGCTTCACCGTGGGCGACGCCAAGACCCGCCGCCGCAGCAGCGCCAGCC
AGGGCGAGGGCGACGACCTGAGCGACGAGGAGCAGGAGCTGCTGGCCGAGGCCGACGACGCCCGCGAGCG
CAGCGTGGTGCTGTTCCGCGACCCCAGCGGCTTCGTGAACGGCGGCCGCTGGACCGCCCAGCGCGCCTTC
TGGGGCATGGTGCACAACCGCATCGAGACCCTGCTGGCCGAGCGCTTCAGCGTGAGCGGCGCCGCCGAGA
AGGTGCGCGGCGCTAGTCATCACCATCACCACCATCATCACCATCACTAGGCGGCCGCATAATGCTTAAG
TCGAACAGAAAGTAATCGTATTGTACACGGCCGCATAATCGAAATTAATACGACTCACTATAGGGAATTC
GGTACCTGAGAATAACTAGCATAACCCCTTGGGGCCTCTAAACGGGTCTTGAGGGGTTTTTTGCTGAAAC
CTCAGGCATTTGAGAAGCACACGGTCACACTGCTTCCGGTAGTCAATAAACCGGTAAACCAGCAATAGAC
ATAAGCGGCTATTTAACGACCCTGCCCTGAACCGACGACCGGGTCGAATTTGCTTTCGAATTTCTGCCAT
TCATCCGCTTATTATCACTTATTCAGGCGTAGCAACCAGGCGTTTAAGGGCACCAATAACTGCCTTAAAA
AAATTACGCCCCGCCCTGCCACTCATCGCAGTACTGTTGTAATTCATTAAGCATTCTGCCGACATGGAAG
CCATCACAAACGGCATGATGAACCTGAATCGCCAGCGGCATCAGCACCTTGTCGCCTTGCGTATAATATT
TGCCCATAGTGAAAACGGGGGCGAAGAAGTTGTCCATATTGGCCACGTTTAAATCAAAACTGGTGAAACT
CACCCAGGGATTGGCTGAGACGAAAAACATATTCTCAATAAACCCTTTAGGGAAATAGGCCAGGTTTTCA
CCGTAACACGCCACATCTTGCGAATATATGTGTAGAAACTGCCGGAAATCGTCGTGGTATTCACTCCAGA
GCGATGAAAACGTTTCAGTTTGCTCATGGAAAACGGTGTAACAAGGGTGAACACTATCCCATATCACCAG
CTCACCGTCTTTCATTGCCATACGGAACTCCGGATGAGCATTCATCAGGCGGGCAAGAATGTGAATAAAG
GCCGGATAAAACTTGTGCTTATTTTTCTTTACGGTCTTTAAAAAGGCCGTAATATCCAGCTGAACGGTCT
GGTTATAGGTACATTGAGCAACTGACTGAAATGCCTCAAAATGTTCTTTACGATGCCATTGGGATATATC
AACGGTGGTATATCCAGTGATTTTTTTCTCCATTTTAGCTTCCTTAGCTCCTGAAAATCTCGATAACTCA
AAAAATACGCCCGGTAGTGATCTTATTTCATTATGGTGAAAGTTGGAACCTCTTACGTGCCGATCAACGT
CTCATTTTCGCCAAAAGTTGGCCCAGGGCTTCCCGGTATCAACAGGGACACCAGGATTTATTTATTCTGC
GAAGTGATCTTCCGTCACAGGTATTTATTCGGCGCAAAGTGCGTCGGGTGATGCTGCCAACTTACTGATT
TAGTGTATGATGGTGTTTTTGAGGTGCTCCAGTGGCTTCTGTTTCTATCAGCTGTCCCTCCTGTTCAGCT
ACTGACGGGGTGGTGCGTAACGGCAAAAGCACCGCCGGACATCAGCGCTAGCGGAGTGTATACTGGCTTA
CTATGTTGGCACTGATGAGGGTGTCAGTGAAGTGCTTCATGTGGCAGGAGAAAAAAGGCTGCACCGGTGC
GTCAGCAGAATATGTGATACAGGATATATTCCGCTTCCTCGCTCACTGACTCGCTACGCTCGGTCGTTCG
ACTGCGGCGAGCGGAAATGGCTTACGAACGGGGCGGAGATTTCCTGGAAGATGCCAGGAAGATACTTAAC
AGGGAAGTGAGAGGGCCGCGGCAAAGCCGTTTTTCCATAGGCTCCGCCCCCCTGACAAGCATCACGAAAT
CTGACGCTCAAATCAGTGGTGGCGAAACCCGACAGGACTATAAAGATACCAGGCGTTTCCCCTGGCGGCT
CCCTCGTGCGCTCTCCTGTTCCTGCCTTTCGGTTTACCGGTGTCATTCCGCTGTTATGGCCGCGTTTGTC
TCATTCCACGCCTGACACTCAGTTCCGGGTAGGCAGTTCGCTCCAAGCTGGACTGTATGCACGAACCCCC
CGTTCAGTCCGACCGCTGCGCCTTATCCGGTAACTATCGTCTTGAGTCCAACCCGGAAAGACATGCAAAA
GCACCACTGGCAGCAGCCACTGGTAATTGATTTAGAGGAGTTAGTCTTGAAGTCATGCGCCGGTTAAGGC
TAAACTGAAAGGACAAGTTTTGGTGACTGCGCTCCTCCAAGCCAGTTACCTCGGTTCAAAGAGTTGGTAG
CTCAGAGAACCTTCGAAAAACCGCCCTGCAAGGCGGTTTTTTCGTTTTCAGAGCAAGAGATTACGCGCAG
ACCAAAACGATCTCAAGAAGATCATCTTATTAATCAGATAAAATATTTCTAGATTTCAGTGCAATTTATC
TCTTCAAATGTAGCACCTGAAGTCAGCCCCATACGATATAAGTTGTAATTCTCATGTTAGTCATGCCCCG
CGCCCACCGGAAGGAGCTGACTGGGTTGAAGGCTCTCAAGGGCATCGGTCGAGATCCCGGTGCCTAATGA
GTGAGCTAACTTACATTAATTGCGTTGCGCTCACTGCCCGCTTTCCAGTCGGGAAACCTGTCGTGCCAGC
TGCATTAATGAATCGGCCAACGCGCGGGGAGAGGCGGTTTGCGTATTGGGCGCCAGGGTGGTTTTTCTTT
TCACCAGTGAGACGGGCAACAGCTGATTGCCCTTCACCGCCTGGCCCTGAGAGAGTTGCAGCAAGCGGTC
CACGCTGGTTTGCCCCAGCAGGCGAAAATCCTGTTTGATGGTGGTTAACGGCGGGATATAACATGAGCTG
TCTTCGGTATCGTCGTATCCCACTACCGAGATGTCCGCACCAACGCGCAGCCCGGACTCGGTAATGGCGC
GCATTGCGCCCAGCGCCATCTGATCGTTGGCAACCAGCATCGCAGTGGGAACGATGCCCTCATTCAGCAT
TTGCATGGTTTGTTGAAAACCGGACATGGCACTCCAGTCGCCTTCCCGTTCCGCTATCGGCTGAATTTGA
TTGCGAGTGAGATATTTATGCCAGCCAGCCAGACGCAGACGCGCCGAGACAGAACTTAATGGGCCCGCTA
ACAGCGCGATTTGCTGGTGACCCAATGCGACCAGATGCTCCACGCCCAGTCGCGTACCGTCTTCATGGGA
GAAAATAATACTGTTGATGGGTGTCTGGTCAGAGACATCAAGAAATAACGCCGGAACATTAGTGCAGGCA
GCTTCCACAGCAATGGCATCCTGGTCATCCAGCGGATAGTTAATGATCAGCCCACTGACGCGTTGCGCGA
GAAGATTGTGCACCGCCGCTTTACAGGCTTCGACGCCGCTTCGTTCTACCATCGACACCACCACGCTGGC
ACCCAGTTGATCGGCGCGAGATTTAATCGCCGCGACAATTTGCGACGGCGCGTGCAGGGCCAGACTGGAG
GTGGCAACGCCAATCAGCAACGACTGTTTGCCCGCCAGTTGTTGTGCCACGCGGTTGGGAATGTAATTCA
GCTCCGCCATCGCCGCTTCCACTTTTTCCCGCGTTTTCGCAGAAACGTGGCTGGCCTGGTTCACCACGCG
GGAAACGGTCTGATAAGAGACACCGGCATACTCTGCGACATCGTATAACGTTACTGGTTTCACATTCACC
ACCCTGAATTGACTCTCTTCCGGGCGCTATCATGCCATACCGCGAAAGGTTTTGCGCCATTCGATGGTGT
CCGGGATCTCGACGCTCTCC
